>Addgene plasmid #179254 | AAV-CAG-jGCaMP8f-WPRE | addgene full sequence | sequence record 381183 | Addgene NGS Result
GTTGGGAAGGGCGATCGGTGCGGGCCTCTTCGCTATTACGCCAGCTGCGCGCTCGCTCGCTCACTGAGGC
CGCCCGGGCAAAGCCCGGGCGTCGGGCGACCTTTGGTCGCCCGGCCTCAGTGAGCGAGCGAGCGCGCAGA
GAGGGAGTGGCCAACTCCATCACTAGGGGTTCCTTGTAGTTAATGATTAACCCGCCATGCTACTTATCTA
CGTAGCCATGCTCTAGGAAGAGTACCATTGACGTCAATAATGACGTATGTTCCCATAGTAACGCCAATAG
GGACTTTCCATTGACGTCAATGGGTGGAGTATTTACGGTAAACTGCCCACTTGGCAGTACATCAAGTGTA
TCATATGCCAAGTACGCCCCCTATTGACGTCAATGACGGTAAATGGCCCGCCTGGCATTATGCCCAGTAC
ATGACCTTATGGGACTTTCCTACTTGGCAGTACATCTACGTATTAGTCATCGCTATTACCATGGTCGAGG
TGAGCCCCACGTTCTGCTTCACTCTCCCCATCTCCCCCCCCTCCCCACCCCCAATTTTGTATTTATTTAT
TTTTTAATTATTTTGTGCAGCGATGGGGGCGGGGGGGGGGGGGGGGCGCGCGCCRGGGGGGGGGGGGGGG
GGSGGGGGGGGGGGSGGGGSGRGGCGGAGAGGTGCGGCGGCAGCCAATCAGAGCGGCGCGCTCCGAAAGT
TTCCTTTTATGGCGAGGCGGCGGCGGCGGCGGCCCTATAAAAAGCGAAGCGCGCGGCGGGCGGGAGTCGC
TGCGCGCTGCCTTCGCCCCGTGCCCCGCTCCGCCGCCGCCTCGCGCCGCCCGCCCCGGCTCTGACTGACC
GCGTTACTCCCACAGGTGAGCGGGCGGGACGGCCCTTCTCCTCCGGGCTGTAATTAGCGCTTGGTTTAAT
GACGGCTTGTTTCTTTTCTGTGGCTGCGTGAAAGCCTTGAGGGGCTCCGGGAGGGCCCTTTGTGCGGGGG
GAGCGGCTCGGGGCTGTCCGCGGGGGGACGGCTGCCTTCGGGGGGGACGGGGCAGGGCGGGGTTCGGCTT
CTGGCGTGTGACCGGCGGCTCTAGAGCCTCTGCTAACCATGTTCATGCCTTCTTCTTTTTCCTACAGCTC
CTGGGCAACGTGCTGGTTATTGTGCTGTCTCATCATTTTGGCAAAGAATTGGATCCACCCGCCACCATGC
ATCATCACCATCATCACACGCGTCGCAAGAAGACCTTCAAGGAGGTGGCCACCGCCGTGAAGATCATCGC
CCGCCTGATGGGCCTGAAGATCAACGTCTATATCAAGGCCGACAAGCAGAAGAACGGCATCAAGGCGAAC
TTCCACATCCGCCACAACATCGAGGACGGCGGCGTGCAGCTCGCCTACCACTACCAGCAGAACACCCCCA
TCGGCGACGGCCCCGTGCTGCTGCCCGACAACCACTACCTGAGCGTGGAGTCCAAACTTTCGAAAGACCC
CAACGAGAAGCGCGATCACATGGTCCTGCTGGAGTTCGTGACCGCCGCCGGGATCACTCTCGGCATGGAC
GAGCTGTACAAGGGCGGTACCGGAGGGAGCATGGTGAGCAAGGGCGAGGAGCTGTTCACCGGGGTGGTGC
CCATCCTGGTCGAGCTGGACGGCGACGTAAACGGCCACAAGTTCAGCGTGTCCGGCGAGGGTGAGGGCGA
TGCCACCTACGGCAAGCTGACCCTGAAGTTCATCTGCACCACCGGCAAGCTGCCCGTGCCCTGGCCCACC
CTCGTGACCACCCTGACCTACGGCGTGCAGTGCTTCAGCCGCTACCCCGACCACATGAAGCAGCACGACT
TCTTCAAGTCCGCCATGCCCGAAGGCTACATCCAGGAGCGCACCATCTTCTTCAAGGACGACGGCAACTA
CAAGACCCGCGCCGAGGTGAAGTTCGAGGGCGACACCCTGGTGAACCGCATCGAGCTGAAGGGCATCGAC
TTCAAGGAGGACGGCAACATCCTGGGGCACAAGCTGGAGTACAACCTGCCGGACCAACTGACTGAAGAGC
AGATCGCAGAATTTAAAGAGGCTTTCTCCCTATTTGACAAGGACGGGGATGGGACAATAACAACCAAGGA
GCTGGGGACGGTGATGCGGTCTCTCGGACTGAACCCCACAGAAGCAGAGCTGCAGGACATGATCAATGAA
GTAGATGCCGACGGTGACGGCACAATCGACTTCCCTGAGTTCCTGACAATGATGGCAAGAAAAATGAAAT
ACAGGGACACGGAAGAAGAAATTAGAGAAGCGTTCGGTGTGTTTGATAAGGATGGCAATGGCTACATCAG
TGCAGCAGAGCTTCGCCACGTGATGACAAACCTTGGAGAGAAGTTAACAGATGAAGAGGTTGATGAAATG
ATCAGGGAAGCAGACATCGATGGGGATGGTCAGGTAAACTACGAAGAGTTTGTACAAATGATGACAGCGA
AGTAAAAGCTTATCGATAATCAACCTCTGGATTACAAAATTTGTGAAAGATTGACTGGTATTCTTAACTA
TGTTGCTCCTTTTACGCTATGTGGATACGCTGCTTTAATGCCTTTGTATCATGCTATTGCTTCCCGTATG
GCTTTCATTTTCTCCTCCTTGTATAAATCCTGGTTGCTGTCTCTTTATGAGGAGTTGTGGCCCGTTGTCA
GGCAACGTGGCGTGGTGTGCACTGTGTTTGCTGACGCAACCCCCACTGGTTGGGGCATTGCCACCACCTG
TCAGCTCCTTTCCGGGACTTTCGCTTTCCCCCTCCCTATTGCCACGGCGGAACTCATCGCCGCCTGCCTT
GCCCGCTGCTGGACAGGGGCTCGGCTGTTGGGCACTGACAATTCCGTGGTGTTGTCGGGGAAATCATCGT
CCTTTCCTTGGCTGCTCGCCTGTGTTGCCACCTGGATTCTGCGCGGGACGTCCTTCTGCTACGTCCCTTC
GGCCCTCAATCCAGCGGACCTTCCTTCCCGCGGCCTGCTGCCGGCTCTGCGGCCTCTTCCGCGTCTTCGC
CTTCGCCCTCAGACGAGTCGGATCTCCCTTTGGGCCGCCTCCCCGCATCGATACCGTCGACCCGGGCGGC
CGCTTCGAGCAGACATGATAAGATACATTGATGAGTTTGGACAAACCACAACTAGAATGCAGTGAAAAAA
ATGCTTTATTTGTGAAATTTGTGATGCTATTGCTTTATTTGTAACCATTATAAGCTGCAATAAACAAGTT
AACAACAACAATTGCATTCATTTTATGTTTCAGGTTCAGGGGGAGATGTGGGAGGTTTTTTAAAGCAAGT
AAAACCTCTACAAATGTGGTAAAATCGATAAGGATCTTCCTAGAGCATGGCTACGTAGATAAGTAGCATG
GCGGGTTAATCATTAACTACAAGGAACCCCTAGTGATGGAGTTGGCCACTCCCTCTCTGCGCGCTCGCTC
GCTCACTGAGGCCGCCCGGGCTTTGCCCGGGCGGCCTCAGTGAGCGAGCGAGCGCGCAGCTGCATTAATG
AATCGGCCAACGCGCGGGGAGAGGCGGTTTGCGTATTGGGCGCTCTTCCGCTTCCTCGCTCACTGACTCG
CTGCGCTCGGTCGTTCGGCTGCGGCGAGCGGTATCAGCTCACTCAAAGGCGGTAATACGGTTATCCACAG
AATCAGGGGATAACGCAGGAAAGAACATGTGAGCAAAAGGCCAGCAAAAGGCCAGGAACCGTAAAAAGGC
CGCGTTGCTGGCGTTTTTCCATAGGCTCCGCCCCCCTGACGAGCATCACAAAAATCGACGCTCAAGTCAG
AGGTGGCGAAACCCGACAGGACTATAAAGATACCAGGCGTTTCCCCCTGGAAGCTCCCTCGTGCGCTCTC
CTGTTCCGACCCTGCCGCTTACCGGATACCTGTCCGCCTTTCTCCCTTCGGGAAGCGTGGCGCTTTCTCA
TAGCTCACGCTGTAGGTATCTCAGTTCGGTGTAGGTCGTTCGCTCCAAGCTGGGCTGTGTGCACGAACCC
CCCGTTCAGCCCGACCGCTGCGCCTTATCCGGTAACTATCGTCTTGAGTCCAACCCGGTAAGACACGACT
TATCGCCACTGGCAGCAGCCACTGGTAACAGGATTAGCAGAGCGAGGTATGTAGGCGGTGCTACAGAGTT
CTTGAAGTGGTGGCCTAACTACGGCTACACTAGAAGAACAGTATTTGGTATCTGCGCTCTGCTGAAGCCA
GTTACCTTCGGAAAAAGAGTTGGTAGCTCTTGATCCGGCAAACAAACCACCGCTGGTAGCGGTGGTTTTT
TTGTTTGCAAGCAGCAGATTACGCGCAGAAAAAAAGGATCTCAAGAAGATCCTTTGATCTTTTCTACGGG
GTCTGACGCTCAGTGGAACGAAAACTCACGTTAAGGGATTTTGGTCATGAGATTATCAAAAAGGATCTTC
ACCTAGATCCTTTTAAATTAAAAATGAAGTTTTAAATCAATCTAAAGTATATATGAGTAAACTTGGTCTG
ACAGTTACCAATGCTTAATCAGTGAGGCACCTATCTCAGCGATCTGTCTATTTCGTTCATCCATAGTTGC
CTGACTCCCCGTCGTGTAGATAACTACGATACGGGAGGGCTTACCATCTGGCCCCAGTGCTGCAATGATA
CCGCGAGACCCACGCTCACCGGCTCCAGATTTATCAGCAATAAACCAGCCAGCCGGAAGGGCCGAGCGCA
GAAGTGGTCCTGCAACTTTATCCGCCTCCATCCAGTCTATTAATTGTTGCCGGGAAGCTAGAGTAAGTAG
TTCGCCAGTTAATAGTTTGCGCAACGTTGTTGCCATTGCTACAGGCATCGTGGTGTCACGCTCGTCGTTT
GGTATGGCTTCATTCAGCTCCGGTTCCCAACGATCAAGGCGAGTTACATGATCCCCCATGTTGTGCAAAA
AAGCGGTTAGCTCCTTCGGTCCTCCGATCGTTGTCAGAAGTAAGTTGGCCGCAGTGTTATCACTCATGGT
TATGGCAGCACTGCATAATTCTCTTACTGTCATGCCATCCGTAAGATGCTTTTCTGTGACTGGTGAGTAC
TCAACCAAGTCATTCTGAGAATAGTGTATGCGGCGACCGAGTTGCTCTTGCCCGGCGTCAATACGGGATA
ATACCGCGCCACATAGCAGAACTTTAAAAGTGCTCATCATTGGAAAACGTTCTTCGGGGCGAAAACTCTC
AAGGATCTTACCGCTGTTGAGATCCAGTTCGATGTAACCCACTCGTGCACCCAACTGATCTTCAGCATCT
TTTACTTTCACCAGCGTTTCTGGGTGAGCAAAAACAGGAAGGCAAAATGCCGCAAAAAAGGGAATAAGGG
CGACACGGAAATGTTGAATACTCATACTCTTCCTTTTTCAATATTATTGAAGCATTTATCAGGGTTATTG
TCTCATGAGCGGATACATATTTGAATGTATTTAGAAAAATAAACAAATAGGGGTTCCGCGCACATTTCCC
CGAAAAGTGCCACCTAAATTGTAAGCGTTAATATTTTGTTAAAATTCGCGTTAAATTTTTGTTAAATCAG
CTCATTTTTTAACCAATAGGCCGAAATCGGCAAAATCCCTTATAAATCAAAAGAATAGACCGAGATAGGG
T
[37 nt withheld, positions 5602-5638]
AAAGAACGTGGACTCCAACGTCAAAGG
[49 nt withheld, positions 5666-5714]
T
[91 nt withheld, positions 5716-5806]
G
[124 nt withheld, positions 5808-5931]
CCCATTCGCCATTCAGGCTGCGCAACT
Features (pLannotate 1.2.2; 18 found; start..end, strand, type, name):
     42..174     -  repeat_region  AAV2 ITR (fragment): inverted terminal repeat of adeno-associated virus serotype 2 inverted
    235..483     +  enhancer       CMV enhancer (fragment): human cytomegalovirus immediate early enhancer
    485..762     +  promoter       chicken β-actin promoter: No description available
    763..898     +  intron         hybrid intron (fragment): hybrid between chicken β-actin (CBA) and minute virus of mice (MMV) introns (Gray et al., 2011)
    987..1117    +  intron         chimeric intron (fragment): chimera between introns from chicken β-actin and rabbit β-globin
   1115..1177    +  CDS            HBB (fragment): HBB_LEPEU - Experimental evidence at protein level: Swiss-Prot protein existence level 1. Involved in oxygen transport from the lung to the various peripheral tissues. From Lepus europaeus (European hare).
   1283..2453    +  CDS            GCaMP6s (fragment): improved fluorescent protein-based calcium sensor (Chen et al., 2013)
   2468..3056    +  misc_feature   WPRE: woodchuck hepatitis virus posttranscriptional regulatory element
   3099..3220    -  polyA_signal   SV40 poly(A) signal: SV40 polyadenylation signal
   3243..3311    -  CDS            large T antigen (fragment): large T antigen from SV40 (simian virus 40)
   3382..3444    +  repeat_region  AAV2 ITR (fragment): inverted terminal repeat of adeno-associated virus serotype 2 inverted
   3462..3489    -  repeat_region  AAV2 ITR (fragment): inverted terminal repeat of adeno-associated virus serotype 2 inverted
   3487..3543    -  CDS            lacI (fragment): lac repressor; lacI; The lac repressor binds to the lac operator to inhibit transcription in E. coli. This inhibition can be relieved by adding lactose or isopropyl-β-D-thiogalactopyranoside (IPTG).
   3726..4314    -  rep_origin     ori: high-copy-number ColE1/pMB1/pBR322/pUC origin of replication
   4485..5345    -  CDS            AmpR: β-lactamase; bla; confers resistance to ampicillin, carbenicillin, and related antibiotics
   5346..5450    -  promoter       AmpR promoter: bla
   5503..5931    -  rep_origin     f1 ori (sequence partly withheld): f1 bacteriophage origin of replication; arrow indicates direction of (+) strand synthesis
   5936..47      -  CDS            lacZα (fragment) (across the origin): LacZα fragment of β-galactosidase; lacZ fragment
