[The description below was written by a language model from this plasmid's Addgene catalogue record and pLannotate feature annotations shown in this document.]
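Description:
AAV-CAG-jGCaMP8f-WPRE is an adeno-associated virus transfer plasmid built on a pAAV backbone for expressing the genetically encoded calcium indicator jGCaMP8f in mammalian cells. The full sequence record is about 6 kb. It is propagated in E. coli through a ColE1/pUC-type origin and selected with ampicillin via the β-lactamase gene and its native promoter; an f1 phage origin is also present. Although the annotated origin is a high-copy type, the catalogue lists the plasmid as low copy and specifies a recombination-tolerant strain, which fits the general tendency of AAV inverted terminal repeats to rearrange in bacteria. The short lacZα, lacI, SV40 large T and rabbit/hare β-globin coding hits in the feature table are small fragments, most likely backbone or regulatory-element remnants rather than functional genes.

The payload lies between AAV2 ITRs, detected here only as fragments, which provide the cis signals for genome replication and packaging into AAV capsids. Expression is driven by the CAG promoter, seen in the annotation as the CMV immediate-early enhancer, the chicken β-actin promoter and chicken β-actin/rabbit β-globin chimeric intron sequence, giving strong, broadly active transcription. The synthetic jGCaMP8f insert (1269 bp), cloned between BamHI and HindIII sites, is labelled by the annotation tool as a GCaMP6s fragment, reflecting sequence similarity within the GCaMP family rather than a different insert. A downstream WPRE enhances transcript stability and expression, and an SV40 polyadenylation signal terminates the message. There is no recombinase dependence, so expression is constitutive in transduced cells. The construct is used to produce AAV for fluorescence imaging of calcium activity, and the record notes viral preparations in AAV1, AAV9 and retrograde serotypes.
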