Addgene plasmid #179254: AAV-CAG-jGCaMP8f-WPRE
Purpose: AAV-mediated expression of GCaMP8f under the CAG promoter
Depositing lab: Loren Looger.
Backbone
  Vector backbone: pAAV
  Vector type: Mammalian Expression, AAV
Growth in bacteria
  Bacterial resistance: Ampicillin, 100 μg/mL
  Growth temperature: 30°C
  Growth strain: NEB Stable
  Copy number: Low Copy
Gene/Insert
  Gene/Insert name: jGCaMP8f
  Species: Synthetic
  Insert size (bp): 1269
  Promoter: CAG
  Cloning method: Restriction Enzyme; 5′ cloning site BamHI (not destroyed); 3′ cloning site HindIII (not destroyed)
  Sequencing primers: 5′ GCTGGTTATTGTGCTGTC; 3′ CATAGCGTAAAAGGAGCAACA
Terms and licenses: Academic/Nonprofit Terms; Industry Terms: Not Available to Industry
How to cite: AAV-CAG-jGCaMP8f-WPRE was a gift from Loren Looger (Addgene plasmid # 179254 ; http://n2t.net/addgene:179254 ; RRID:Addgene_179254) For viral preps, please replace (Addgene plasmid # 179254) in the above sentence with: (Addgene viral prep # 179254-AAV1), (Addgene viral prep # 179254-AAV9), or (Addgene viral prep # 179254-AAVrg)
